Addgene plasmid #25194: PP-CDPK6 (3IS5)
Purpose: Bacterial expression for structure determination; may not be full ORF
Depositing lab: Cheryl Arrowsmith. Depositing organization: University of Toronto.
Backbone
  Vector backbone: pET15-MHL
  Backbone manufacturer: SGC
  Backbone size w/o insert (bp): 7737
  Vector type: Bacterial Expression
Growth in bacteria
  Bacterial resistance: Ampicillin, 100 μg/mL
  Growth temperature: 37°C
  Growth strain: DH5alpha
  Copy number: Low Copy
Gene/Insert
  Gene/Insert name: 38.m00014:T112-A378 (alt names: PDB: 3IS5; TgCDPK6, kinase domain)
  Species: Toxoplasma gondii
  Insert size (bp): 801
  Mutation: Contains amino acids T112-A378
  Tag / fusion protein: His (N terminal on insert)
  Cloning method: Restriction Enzyme
  Sequencing primers: 5′ T7; 3′ T7-term
Terms and licenses: Academic/Nonprofit Terms; Industry Terms: Not Available to Industry
Depositor comments: PDB: 3IS5. http://www.thesgc.org/structures/3IS5/
How to cite: PP-CDPK6 (3IS5) was a gift from Cheryl Arrowsmith (Addgene plasmid # 25194 ; http://n2t.net/addgene:25194 ; RRID:Addgene_25194)
