[The description below was written by a language model from this plasmid's Addgene catalogue record.]
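Description:
PP-CDPK6 (3IS5) is a bacterial expression plasmid built on the pET15-MHL backbone, a pET-family vector from a structural genomics consortium, and was made to produce recombinant protein for structure determination. It is propagated in E. coli under ampicillin selection and is recorded as low copy. The backbone is listed at about 7.7 kb without the insert. No feature table accompanies the record, so the origin of replication, promoter and terminator are not explicitly annotated. However, the listed sequencing primers (T7 forward and T7 terminator) are consistent with the insert sitting in a T7 promoter/terminator expression cassette, as is typical of pET vectors, where transcription depends on a host strain supplying T7 RNA polymerase.

The insert is an 801 bp fragment from Toxoplasma gondii encoding residues T112 to A378 of the gene model 38.m00014, described as the kinase domain of calcium-dependent protein kinase 6 (TgCDPK6). It is therefore a deliberately truncated construct rather than the full open reading frame, as the record itself cautions. It was cloned by restriction enzyme methods and carries an N-terminal His tag, which allows purification of the expressed domain by immobilised metal affinity chromatography. The record does not state whether a protease cleavage site lies between the tag and the kinase domain. The construct corresponds to the deposited crystal structure with PDB code 3IS5. Its main use is overexpression of this parasite kinase domain for crystallography, and the purified protein would also suit related biochemical or biophysical work.
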