>Addgene plasmid #25194 | PP-CDPK6 (3IS5) | depositor partial sequence | sequence record 11668 | Author sequence
ACAATTGACGATCTGTTTATCTTCAAGCGTAAACTGGGCTCGGGGGCGTTTGGCGACGTCCACCTGGTGG
AGGAACGCAGTAGCGGCCTGGAACGCGTAATTAAAACGATCAACAAAGATCGCAGCCAAGTGCCGATGGA
ACAGATCGAGGCCGAGATCGAAGTCCTGAAGTCCCTGGACCACCCGAATATTATCAAAATCTTTGAGGTT
TTTGAAGATTATCACAATATGTATATTGTGATGGAGACTTGTGAAGGTGGGGAACTGCTGGAACGTATTG
TATCGGCGCAGGCTCGCGGCAAAGCGCTGTCGGAAGGGTACGTCGCCGAACTGATGAAGCAGATGATGAA
CGCGCTGGCCTATTTTCACTCCCAACACGTGGTCCACAAAGATCTGAAACCGGAGAATATTCTGTTCCAG
GACACGAGCCCGCACAGTCCGATCAAGATCATTGATTTTGGCCTGGCGGAACTGTTCAAATCGGACGAAC
ACTCCACCAACGCAGCCGGTACAGCACTGTATATGGCGCCGGAAGTATTCAAGCGTGACGTCACTTTCAA
GTGCGATATTTGGTCAGCCGGGGTCGTTATGTACTTCCTGCTGACCGGGTGCCTGCCGTTCACGGGCACC
TCGCTGGAAGAGGTACAACAAAAGGCCACATACAAAGAACCGAACTATGCGGTAGAATGCCGCCCGCTGA
CTCCGCAGGCTGTCGACCTTCTGAAGCAGATGCTGACCAAAGATCCGGAGCGCCGCCCGAGCGCGGCTCA
AGTACTGCACCATGAATGGTTTAAGCAGGCG
