>Addgene plasmid #25194 | PP-CDPK6 (3IS5) | addgene partial sequence | sequence record 31274 | 25194 with T7
ATTCCTCTGAATATTTTGTTTACTTTAAGAAGGAGATATACCATGCATCATCATCATCATCACAGCAGCG
GCAGAGAAAACTTGTATTTCCAGGGCACAATTGACGATCTGTTTATCTTCAAGCGTAAACTGGGCTCGGG
GGCGTTTGGCGACGTCCACCTGGTGGAGGAACGCAGTAGCGGCCTGGAACGCGTAATTAAAACGATCAAC
AAAGATCGCAGCCAAGTGCCGATGGAACAGATCGAGGCCGAGATCGAAGTCCTGAAGTCCCTGGACCACC
CGAATATTATCAAAATCTTTGAGGTTTTTGAAGATTATCACAATATGTATATTGTGATGGAGACTTGTGA
AGGTGGGGAACTGCTGGAACGTATTGTATCGGCGCAGGCTCGCGGCAAAGCGCTGTCGGAAGGGTACGTC
GCCGAACTGATGAAGCAGATGATGAACGCGCTGGCCTATTTTCACTCCCAACACGTGGTCCACAAAGATC
TGAAACCGGAGAATATTCTGTTCCAGGACACGAGCCCGCACAGTCCGATCAAGATCATTGATTTTGGCCT
GGCGGAACTGTTCAAATCGGACGAACACTCCACCAACGCAGCCGGTACAGCACTGTATATGGCGCCGGAA
GTATTCAAGCGTGACGTCACTTTCAAGTGCGATATTTGGTCAGCCGGGGTCGTTATGTACTTCCTGCTGA
CCGGGTGCCTGCCGTTCACGGGCACCTCGCTGGAAGAGGTACAACAAAAGGCCACATACAAAGAACCGAA
CTATGCGGTAGAATGCCGCCCGCTGACTCCGCAGGCTGTCGACCTTCTGAAGCAGATGCTGACCAAAGAT
CCGGAGCGCCGCCCGAGCGCGGCTCAAGTACTGCACCATGAATGGTTTAAGCAG
